Addgene plasmid #136161: pCDNA4.TO-K10.5-2xCSTREP
Purpose: Expresses C-terminally strep tagged Kaposi's Sarcoma Associated Herpesvirus (KSHV) K10.5
Depositing lab: Britt Glaunsinger. Depositing organization: University of California, Berkeley. Publication: Global mapping of herpesvirus-host protein complexes reveals a transcription strategy for late genes. Davis ZH, Verschueren E, Jang GM, Kleffman K, Johnson JR, Park J, Von Dollen J, Maher MC, Johnson T, Newton W, Jager S, Shales M, Horner J, Hernandez RD, Krogan NJ, Glaunsinger BA. Mol Cell. 2015 Jan 22;57(2):349-60. doi: 10.1016/j.molcel.2014.11.026. Epub 2014 Dec 24. PubMed 25544563.
Backbone
  Vector backbone: pCDNA4.TO
  Backbone manufacturer: Invitrogen
  Vector type: Mammalian Expression
  Selectable markers: Zeocin
Growth in bacteria
  Bacterial resistance: Ampicillin, 100 μg/mL
  Growth temperature: 37°C
  Growth strain: DH5alpha
  Copy number: High Copy
Gene/Insert
  Gene/Insert name: K10.5
  Species: Kaposi's sarcoma-associated herpesvirus (KSHV)
  Promoter: CMV
  Cloning method: Restriction Enzyme; 5′ cloning site Unknown (unknown if destroyed)
  Sequencing primers: 5′ CGCAAATGGGCGGTAGGCGTG; 3′ TAGAAGGCACAGTCGAGGCT
Resource information
  A portion of this plasmid was derived from a plasmid made by: cDNA of reactivated TREx BCBL-1-RTA cells
Terms and licenses: Academic/Nonprofit Terms; Industry Terms: Not Available to Industry
How to cite: pCDNA4.TO-K10.5-2xCSTREP was a gift from Britt Glaunsinger (Addgene plasmid # 136161 ; http://n2t.net/addgene:136161 ; RRID:Addgene_136161)
