[The description below was written by a language model from this plasmid's Addgene catalogue record and pLannotate feature annotations shown in this document.]
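Description:
pCDNA4.TO-K10.5-2xCSTREP is a mammalian expression plasmid built on the Invitrogen pCDNA4.TO backbone that expresses the K10.5 open reading frame of Kaposi's sarcoma-associated herpesvirus (KSHV) with a C-terminal double Strep tag. The insert was derived from cDNA of reactivated TREx BCBL-1-RTA cells. In the 6,095 nt sequenced record, the annotation software identifies the coding region as a fragment matching vIRF-3, a viral interferon regulatory factor homologue described as interfering with cellular IRF3 and IRF7 activity and with MHC class II antigen presentation. The Strep tag itself is not called as a separate feature, although the stretch between the annotated coding match and the polyadenylation signal leaves room for it.

Transcription is driven by the human CMV immediate early enhancer and promoter, followed directly by short matches to tet operator-containing promoters. These correspond to the tandem tet operator sites of this backbone, which allow the CMV promoter to be repressed in cells expressing the Tet repressor and induced with tetracycline or doxycycline. In cells lacking the repressor, expression is constitutive. A bovine growth hormone polyadenylation signal terminates the transcript. A second cassette places the Sh ble gene under both the SV40 early promoter and the bacterial EM7 promoter, with an SV40 polyadenylation signal, giving Zeocin selection for stable mammalian lines. In E. coli the plasmid is maintained through a high-copy ColE1/pUC-type origin and ampicillin resistance, and an f1 origin is also present.

The associated publication maps herpesvirus-host protein complexes, which is consistent with using the Strep tag for affinity purification of K10.5 and its cellular binding partners.
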