Features (pLannotate 1.2.2; 22 found; start..end, strand, type, name):
     28..80      -  misc_feature   bom (fragment): basis of mobility region from pBR322
    235..614     +  enhancer       CMV enhancer: human cytomegalovirus immediate early enhancer
    615..818     +  promoter       CMV promoter: human cytomegalovirus (CMV) immediate early promoter
    820..839     +  promoter       PLtetO-1 promoter (fragment): modified phage lambda PL promoter with tet operator sites (Lutz and Bujard, 1997)
    841..860     +  promoter       PLtetO-1 promoter (fragment): modified phage lambda PL promoter with tet operator sites (Lutz and Bujard, 1997)
    868..901     +  promoter       TRE3GV promoter (fragment): 3rd-generation Tet-responsive promoter that can be activated by binding of Tet-On® 3G, optimized for retroviral and lentiviral vectors
   1010..1963    +  CDS            vIRF-3 (fragment): VIRF3_HHV8P - Experimental evidence at protein level: Swiss-Prot protein existence level 1. Plays a role in the inhibition of host immune response. Interferes with the transactivating potential of cellular IRFs IRF3 and IRF7 that play a critical role in the induction of IFNA and IFNB genes. Additionally, interferes with surface major histocompatibility complex class II (MHC-II) antigen presentation. From Human herpesvirus 8 type P (isolate GK18) (HHV-8) (Kaposi's sarcoma-associated herpesvirus).
   2109..2333    +  polyA_signal   bGH poly(A) signal: bovine growth hormone polyadenylation signal
   2337..2358    +  promoter       SV40 promoter (fragment): SV40 enhancer and early promoter
   2379..2807    +  rep_origin     f1 ori (sequence partly withheld): f1 bacteriophage origin of replication; arrow indicates direction of (+) strand synthesis
   2821..3150    +  promoter       SV40 promoter: SV40 enhancer and early promoter
   3198..3245    +  promoter       EM7 promoter: synthetic bacterial promoter&nbsp
   3264..3638    +  CDS            BleoR: antibiotic-binding protein; Sh ble from Streptoalloteichus hindustanus; confers resistance to bleomycin, phleomycin, and Zeocin™
   3648..3773    +  CDS            ble (fragment): BLE_KLEPN - Experimental evidence at protein level: Swiss-Prot protein existence level 1. Binding protein with a strong affinity to the bleomycin family of antibiotics. Binds to CL990; an antimitotic-antibiotic compound. From Klebsiella pneumoniae.
   3768..3889    +  polyA_signal   SV40 poly(A) signal: SV40 polyadenylation signal
   3962..3978    -  protein_bind   lac operator: The lac repressor binds to the lac operator to inhibit transcription in E. coli. This inhibition can be relieved by adding lactose or isopropyl-β-D-thiogalactopyranoside (IPTG). lac repressor encoded by lacI
   3986..4016    -  promoter       lac promoter: promoter for the E. coli lac operon
   4031..4052    -  protein_bind   CAP binding site: CAP binding activates transcription in the presence of cAMP. E. coli catabolite activator protein
   4065..4157    -  CDS            lacI (fragment): lac repressor; lacI; The lac repressor binds to the lac operator to inhibit transcription in E. coli. This inhibition can be relieved by adding lactose or isopropyl-β-D-thiogalactopyranoside (IPTG).
   4340..4928    -  rep_origin     ori: high-copy-number ColE1/pMB1/pBR322/pUC origin of replication
   5099..5959    -  CDS            AmpR: β-lactamase; bla; confers resistance to ampicillin, carbenicillin, and related antibiotics
   5960..6064    -  promoter       AmpR promoter: bla
>Addgene plasmid #136161 | pCDNA4.TO-K10.5-2xCSTREP | addgene full sequence | sequence record 267383 | Addgene NGS Result
GACGGATCGGGAGATCTCCCGATCCCCTATGGTGCACTCTCAGTACAATCTGCTCTGATGCCGCATAGTT
AAGCCAGTATCTGCTCCCTGCTTGTGTGTTGGAGGTCGCTGAGTAGTGCGCGAGCAAAATTTAAGCTACA
ACAAGGCAAGGCTTGACCGACAATTGCATGAAGAATCTGCTTAGGGTTAGGCGTTTTGCGCTGCTTCGCG
ATGTACGGGCCAGATATACGCGTTGACATTGATTATTGACTAGTTATTAATAGTAATCAATTACGGGGTC
ATTAGTTCATAGCCCATATATGGAGTTCCGCGTTACATAACTTACGGTAAATGGCCCGCCTGGCTGACCG
CCCAACGACCCCCGCCCATTGACGTCAATAATGACGTATGTTCCCATAGTAACGCCAATAGGGACTTTCC
ATTGACGTCAATGGGTGGAGTATTTACGGTAAACTGCCCACTTGGCAGTACATCAAGTGTATCATATGCC
AAGTACGCCCCCTATTGACGTCAATGACGGTAAATGGCCCGCCTGGCATTATGCCCAGTACATGACCTTA
TGGGACTTTCCTACTTGGCAGTACATCTACGTATTAGTCATCGCTATTACCATGGTGATGCGGTTTTGGC
AGTACATCAATGGGCGTGGATAGCGGTTTGACTCACGGGGATTTCCAAGTCTCCACCCCATTGACGTCAA
TGGGAGTTTGTTTTGGCACCAAAATCAACGGGACTTTCCAAAATGTCGTAACAACTCCGCCCCATTGACG
CAAATGGGCGGTAGGCGTGTACGGTGGGAGGTCTATATAAGCAGAGCTCTCCCTATCAGTGATAGAGATC
TCCCTATCAGTGATAGAGATCGTCGACGAGCTCGTTTAGTGAACCGTCAGATCGCCTGGAGACGCCATCC
ACGCTGTTTTGACCTCCATAGAAGACACCGGGACCGATCCAGCCTCCGGACTCTAGCGTTTAAACTTAAG
CTTGGTACCGAGCTCGGATCCACTAGTCCAGTGTGGTGGAATTCATGTACCACGTGGGACAGGAGATGGA
CATGCTAATGAGGGCGATGTGCGATGAAGACCTCTTTGATCTGCTTGGCATCCCAGAGGATGTTATCGCA
ACATCACAGCCCGGAGGCGACACGGATGCAAGCGGCGTGGTAACAGAGGGCTCAATCGCCGCCTCGGCTG
TCGGGGCGGGTGTAGAGGATGTGTACTTAGCTGGGGCACTCGAGGCCCAGAATGTAGCAGGGGAATATGT
GTTGGAGATAAGTGACGAAGAAGTCGATGATGGTGCTGGACTGCCGCCGGCGTCCAGACGCCGGCCAGTT
GTTGGCGAATTTTTATGGGATGATGGGCCACGGAGACACGAGAGGCCTACCACGAGGCGCATTCGCCACA
GGAAGCTTAGATCCGCATATTATAGAGTGGCACGGCCGCCAGTAATGATAACCGATAGGCTTGGTGTGGA
AGTGTTTTATTTTGGCCGCCCTGCAATGTCTTTGGAAGTGGAACGAAAGGTGTTTATTCTATGTTCCCAG
AACCCACTGGCAGACATTAGCCACTCTTGCTTGCATTCGCGCAAAGGGTTAAGAGTTTTGTTGCCCAAAC
CTGACGACAATAACACAGGGCCAGGAGACGTTAACCTGCTGGCGGCCGTGCTGCGCTCGTTTGCTTCGGG
TCTTGTGATAGTTTCTCTCCGATCTGGCATTTATGTTAAGAATTTGTGCAAGTCTACCGTATTATATCAT
GGAAATAATCCTCCAAAGAAGTTTGGTGTGATCTGCGGACTGTCATCTAGGGCTGTTCTGGATGTTTTTA
ATGTGGCACAATATCGCATACAGGGACATGAGCACATTAAAAAAACAACTGTGTTCATCGGAGGTGACCC
AACGTCGGCAGAACAGCTCGATATGGTCCCCCTCGTCATCAAGCTCAGATTGCGTTCAGTTACATGTGAT
GACTCAGGGCGGCCGCTCGAGGGAGGCGGTGGATGGAGCCACCCCCAGTTCGAGAAGGGCGGCGGCAGCG
GCGGCGGCAGCGGCGGCGGCAGCTGGAGCCACCCCCAGTTCGAGAAGGGGCCCGTTTAAACCCGCTGATC
AGCCTCGACTGTGCCTTCTAGTTGCCAGCCATCTGTTGTTTGCCCCTCCCCCGTGCCTTCCTTGACCCTG
GAAGGTGCCACTCCCACTGTCCTTTCCTAATAAAATGAGGAAATTGCATCGCATTGTCTGAGTAGGTGTC
ATTCTATTCTGGGGGGTGGGGTGGGGCAGGACAGCAAGGGGGAGGATTGGGAAGACAATAGCAGGCATGC
TGGGGATGCGGTGGGCTCTATGGCTTCTGAGGCGGAAAGAACCAGCTGGGGCTCTAGGGGGTATCCCC
[124 nt withheld, positions 2379-2502]
C
[91 nt withheld, positions 2504-2594]
A
[49 nt withheld, positions 2596-2644]
CCTTTGACGTTGGAGTCCACGTTCTTT
[37 nt withheld, positions 2672-2708]
ACCCTATCTCGGTCTATTCTTTTGATTTATAAGGGATTTTGCCGATTTCGGCCTATTGGTTAAAAAATGA
GCTGATTTAACAAAAATTTAACGCGAATTAATTCTGTGGAATGTGTGTCAGTTAGGGTGTGGAAAGTCCC
CAGGCTCCCCAGCAGGCAGAAGTATGCAAAGCATGCATCTCAATTAGTCAGCAACCAGGTGTGGAAAGTC
CCCAGGCTCCCCAGCAGGCAGAAGTATGCAAAGCATGCATCTCAATTAGTCAGCAACCATAGTCCCGCCC
CTAACTCCGCCCATCCCGCCCCTAACTCCGCCCAGTTCCGCCCATTCTCCGCCCCATGGCTGACTAATTT
TTTTTATTTATGCAGAGGCCGAGGCCGCCTCTGCCTCTGAGCTATTCCAGAAGTAGTGAGGAGGCTTTTT
TGGAGGCCTAGGCTTTTGCAAAAAGCTCCCGGGAGCTTGTATATCCATTTTCGGATCTGATCAGCACGTG
TTGACAATTAATCATCGGCATAGTATATCGGCATAGTATAATACGACAAGGTGAGGAACTAAACCATGGC
CAAGTTGACCAGTGCCGTTCCGGTGCTCACCGCGCGCGACGTCGCCGGAGCGGTCGAGTTCTGGACCGAC
CGGCTCGGGTTCTCCCGGGACTTCGTGGAGGACGACTTCGCCGGTGTGGTCCGGGACGACGTGACCCTGT
TCATCAGCGCGGTCCAGGACCAGGTGGTGCCGGACAACACCCTGGCCTGGGTGTGGGTGCGCGGCCTGGA
CGAGCTGTACGCCGAGTGGTCGGAGGTCGTGTCCACGAACTTCCGGGACGCCTCCGGGCCGGCCATGACC
GAGATCGGCGAGCAGCCGTGGGGGCGGGAGTTCGCCCTGCGCGACCCGGCCGGCAACTGCGTGCACTTCG
TGGCCGAGGAGCAGGACTGACACGTGCTACGAGATTTCGATTCCACCGCCGCCTTCTATGAAAGGTTGGG
CTTCGGAATCGTTTTCCGGGACGCCGGCTGGATGATCCTCCAGCGCGGGGATCTCATGCTGGAGTTCTTC
GCCCACCCCAACTTGTTTATTGCAGCTTATAATGGTTACAAATAAAGCAATAGCATCACAAATTTCACAA
ATAAAGCATTTTTTTCACTGCATTCTAGTTGTGGTTTGTCCAAACTCATCAATGTATCTTATCATGTCTG
TATACCGTCGACCTCTAGCTAGAGCTTGGCGTAATCATGGTCATAGCTGTTTCCTGTGTGAAATTGTTAT
CCGCTCACAATTCCACACAACATACGAGCCGGAAGCATAAAGTGTAAAGCCTGGGGTGCCTAATGAGTGA
GCTAACTCACATTAATTGCGTTGCGCTCACTGCCCGCTTTCCAGTCGGGAAACCTGTCGTGCCAGCTGCA
TTAATGAATCGGCCAACGCGCGGGGAGAGGCGGTTTGCGTATTGGGCGCTCTTCCGCTTCCTCGCTCACT
GACTCGCTGCGCTCGGTCGTTCGGCTGCGGCGAGCGGTATCAGCTCACTCAAAGGCGGTAATACGGTTAT
CCACAGAATCAGGGGATAACGCAGGAAAGAACATGTGAGCAAAAGGCCAGCAAAAGGCCAGGAACCGTAA
AAAGGCCGCGTTGCTGGCGTTTTTCCATAGGCTCCGCCCCCCTGACGAGCATCACAAAAATCGACGCTCA
AGTCAGAGGTGGCGAAACCCGACAGGACTATAAAGATACCAGGCGTTTCCCCCTGGAAGCTCCCTCGTGC
GCTCTCCTGTTCCGACCCTGCCGCTTACCGGATACCTGTCCGCCTTTCTCCCTTCGGGAAGCGTGGCGCT
TTCTCATAGCTCACGCTGTAGGTATCTCAGTTCGGTGTAGGTCGTTCGCTCCAAGCTGGGCTGTGTGCAC
GAACCCCCCGTTCAGCCCGACCGCTGCGCCTTATCCGGTAACTATCGTCTTGAGTCCAACCCGGTAAGAC
ACGACTTATCGCCACTGGCAGCAGCCACTGGTAACAGGATTAGCAGAGCGAGGTATGTAGGCGGTGCTAC
AGAGTTCTTGAAGTGGTGGCCTAACTACGGCTACACTAGAAGAACAGTATTTGGTATCTGCGCTCTGCTG
AAGCCAGTTACCTTCGGAAAAAGAGTTGGTAGCTCTTGATCCGGCAAACAAACCACCGCTGGTAGCGGTG
GTTTTTTTGTTTGCAAGCAGCAGATTACGCGCAGAAAAAAAGGATCTCAAGAAGATCCTTTGATCTTTTC
TACGGGGTCTGACGCTCAGTGGAACGAAAACTCACGTTAAGGGATTTTGGTCATGAGATTATCAAAAAGG
ATCTTCACCTAGATCCTTTTAAATTAAAAATGAAGTTTTAAATCAATCTAAAGTATATATGAGTAAACTT
GGTCTGACAGTTACCAATGCTTAATCAGTGAGGCACCTATCTCAGCGATCTGTCTATTTCGTTCATCCAT
AGTTGCCTGACTCCCCGTCGTGTAGATAACTACGATACGGGAGGGCTTACCATCTGGCCCCAGTGCTGCA
ATGATACCGCGAGACCCACGCTCACCGGCTCCAGATTTATCAGCAATAAACCAGCCAGCCGGAAGGGCCG
AGCGCAGAAGTGGTCCTGCAACTTTATCCGCCTCCATCCAGTCTATTAATTGTTGCCGGGAAGCTAGAGT
AAGTAGTTCGCCAGTTAATAGTTTGCGCAACGTTGTTGCCATTGCTACAGGCATCGTGGTGTCACGCTCG
TCGTTTGGTATGGCTTCATTCAGCTCCGGTTCCCAACGATCAAGGCGAGTTACATGATCCCCCATGTTGT
GCAAAAAAGCGGTTAGCTCCTTCGGTCCTCCGATCGTTGTCAGAAGTAAGTTGGCCGCAGTGTTATCACT
CATGGTTATGGCAGCACTGCATAATTCTCTTACTGTCATGCCATCCGTAAGATGCTTTTCTGTGACTGGT
GAGTACTCAACCAAGTCATTCTGAGAATAGTGTATGCGGCGACCGAGTTGCTCTTGCCCGGCGTCAATAC
GGGATAATACCGCGCCACATAGCAGAACTTTAAAAGTGCTCATCATTGGAAAACGTTCTTCGGGGCGAAA
ACTCTCAAGGATCTTACCGCTGTTGAGATCCAGTTCGATGTAACCCACTCGTGCACCCAACTGATCTTCA
GCATCTTTTACTTTCACCAGCGTTTCTGGGTGAGCAAAAACAGGAAGGCAAAATGCCGCAAAAAAGGGAA
TAAGGGCGACACGGAAATGTTGAATACTCATACTCTTCCTTTTTCAATATTATTGAAGCATTTATCAGGG
TTATTGTCTCATGAGCGGATACATATTTGAATGTATTTAGAAAAATAAACAAATAGGGGTTCCGCGCACA
TTTCCCCGAAAAGTGCCACCTGACGTC
